Addgene plasmid #172158: pJH574
Purpose: pylBCD variant in pBAD backbone
Depositing lab: Matthew Bennett. Depositing organization: Rice University. Publication: Improved pyrrolysine biosynthesis through phage assisted non-continuous directed evolution of the complete pathway. Ho JML, Miller CA, Smith KA, Mattia JR, Bennett MR. Nat Commun. 2021 Jun 24;12(1):3914. doi: 10.1038/s41467-021-24183-9. PubMed 34168131.
Backbone
  Vector backbone: pBR322
  Vector type: Bacterial Expression
Growth in bacteria
  Bacterial resistance: Ampicillin, 100 μg/mL
  Growth temperature: 37°C
  Growth strain: NEB Stable
  Copy number: High Copy
Gene/Insert
  Gene/Insert name: Para (pylBCD 36A_sub-pop2); AraC
  Species: Synthetic
  Mutation: PylB(N61S, E84K, E122K) PylC(E316D)
  Cloning method: Gibson Cloning
Terms and licenses: Academic/Nonprofit Terms; Industry Terms: Not Available to Industry
How to cite: pJH574 was a gift from Matthew Bennett (Addgene plasmid # 172158 ; http://n2t.net/addgene:172158 ; RRID:Addgene_172158)
