[The description below was written by a language model from this plasmid's Addgene catalogue record and pLannotate feature annotations shown in this document.]
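Description:
pJH574 is a bacterial expression plasmid of about 7.3 kb that carries an evolved variant of the pyrrolysine biosynthetic operon pylBCD in a pBAD-style, pBR322-derived backbone. It replicates in E. coli from a ColE1/pMB1-family origin and is catalogued as high copy. This fits the feature table, where only a short fragment of the copy-number regulator rop remains next to the pBR322 bom region. Selection is by ampicillin through the bla β-lactamase gene under its own promoter.

The payload is an arabinose-inducible cassette. The araC regulator gene is transcribed divergently from the araBAD promoter, so downstream expression is repressed without L-arabinose and activated when it is added. The annotation places a truncated yeast SMT3 (SUMO) coding segment directly upstream of pylB, which suggests PylB is made as an N-terminal SUMO fusion, although the catalogue entry does not mention this tag. pylC and pylD follow in the same orientation. All three match the Methanosarcina acetivorans genes, though the insert is listed as synthetic. The operon ends in the rrnB region, comprising a 5S rRNA segment and the T1 and T2 terminators.

Together the enzymes convert lysine to pyrrolysine. PylB isomerises L-lysine to 3-methylornithine, PylC ligates this to a second lysine, and PylD oxidises the product so that it cyclises to pyrrolysine. This variant, designated 36A_sub-pop2, carries N61S, E84K and E122K in PylB and E316D in PylC. It comes from work that used phage-assisted non-continuous directed evolution to improve the whole pathway. The plasmid appears suited to inducible expression and characterisation of this evolved variant in E. coli.
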