Features (pLannotate 1.2.2; 14 found; start..end, strand, type, name):
     31..58      +  terminator     rrnB T2 terminator: transcription terminator T2 from the E. coli rrnB gene
     77..168     +  promoter       AmpR promoter: bla
    169..1029    +  CDS            AmpR: β-lactamase; bla; confers resistance to ampicillin, carbenicillin, and related antibiotics
   1200..1788    +  rep_origin     ori: high-copy-number ColE1/pMB1/pBR322/pUC origin of replication
   1974..2114    -  misc_feature   bom: basis of mobility region from pBR322
   2216..2256    -  CDS            rop (fragment): Rop protein, which maintains plasmids at low copy number; rop
   2378..3256    -  CDS            araC: L-arabinose regulatory protein; araC
   3283..3567    +  promoter       araBAD promoter: araBAD; promoter of the L-arabinose operon of E. coli; the araC regulatory gene is transcribed in the opposite direction (Guzman et al., 1995)
   3616..3909    +  CDS            SUMO: cleavable ubiquitin-like protein tag; S. cerevisiae SMT3 (truncated)
   3913..4962    +  CDS            pylB: PYLB_METAC - Experimental evidence at protein level: Swiss-Prot protein existence level 1. Catalyzes the isomerization of L-lysine to (2R,3R)-3- methylornithine via a radical-based mechanism (Probable). Is required for the biosynthesis of pyrrolysine. From Methanosarcina acetivorans (strain ATCC 35395 / DSM 2834 / JCM 12185 / C2A).
   4978..6066    +  CDS            pylC: PYLC_METAC - Experimental evidence at protein level: Swiss-Prot protein existence level 1. Likely catalyzes the ATP-dependent ligation between (2R,3R)- 3-methylornithine and L-lysine, leading to (3R)-3-methyl-D-ornithyl-N6- L-lysine. Is required for the biosynthesis of pyrrolysine. From Methanosarcina acetivorans (strain ATCC 35395 / DSM 2834 / JCM 12185 / C2A).
   6144..6920    +  CDS            pylD: PYLD_METAC - Experimental evidence at protein level: Swiss-Prot protein existence level 1. Likely catalyzes the NAD(P)-dependent oxidative deamination of (3R)-3-methyl-D-ornithyl-N6-L-lysine, resulting in the formation of pyrrolysine after spontaneous dehydration and cyclization of the intermediate. Is required for the biosynthesis of pyrrolysine. From Methanosarcina acetivorans (strain ATCC 35395 / DSM 2834 / JCM 12185 / C2A).
   7050..7165    +  ncRNA          5S rRNA: Accession: RF00001 - 5S ribosomal RNA
   7169..7255    +  terminator     rrnB T1 terminator: Escherichia coli rrnB; transcription terminator T1 from the E. coli rrnB gene
>Addgene plasmid #172158 | pJH574 | addgene full sequence | sequence record 338629 | Addgene NGS Result
CGCCATAAACTGCCAGGCATCAAATTAAGCAGAAGGCCATCCTGACGGATGGCCTTTTTGCGTTTCTACA
AACTCTTTTGTTTATTTTTCTAAATACATTCAAATATGTATCCGCTCATGAGACAATAACCCTGATAAAT
GCTTCAATAATATTGAAAAAGGAAGAGTATGAGTATTCAACATTTCCGTGTCGCCCTTATTCCCTTTTTT
GCGGCATTTTGCCTTCCTGTTTTTGCTCACCCAGAAACGCTGGTGAAAGTAAAAGATGCTGAAGATCAGT
TGGGTGCACGAGTGGGTTACATCGAACTGGATCTCAACAGCGGTAAGATCCTTGAGAGTTTTCGCCCCGA
AGAACGTTTTCCAATGATGAGCACTTTTAAAGTTCTGCTATGTGGCGCGGTATTATCCCGTGTTGACGCC
GGGCAAGAGCAACTCGGTCGCCGCATACACTATTCTCAGAATGACTTGGTTGAGTACTCACCAGTCACAG
AAAAGCATCTTACGGATGGCATGACAGTAAGAGAATTATGCAGTGCTGCCATAACCATGAGTGATAACAC
TGCGGCCAACTTACTTCTGACAACGATCGGAGGACCGAAGGAGCTAACCGCTTTTTTGCACAACATGGGG
GATCATGTAACTCGCCTTGATCGTTGGGAACCGGAGCTGAATGAAGCCATACCAAACGACGAGCGTGACA
CCACGATGCCTGTAGCAATGGCAACAACGTTGCGCAAACTATTAACTGGCGAACTACTTACTCTAGCTTC
CCGGCAACAATTAATAGACTGGATGGAGGCGGATAAAGTTGCAGGACCACTTCTGCGCTCGGCCCTTCCG
GCTGGCTGGTTTATTGCTGATAAATCTGGAGCCGGTGAGCGTGGGTCTCGCGGTATCATTGCAGCACTGG
GGCCAGATGGTAAGCCCTCCCGTATCGTAGTTATCTACACGACGGGGAGTCAGGCAACTATGGATGAACG
AAATAGACAGATCGCTGAGATAGGTGCCTCACTGATTAAGCATTGGTAACTGTCAGACCAAGTTTACTCA
TATATACTTTAGATTGATTTAAAACTTCATTTTTAATTTAAAAGGATCTAGGTGAAGATCCTTTTTGATA
ATCTCATGACCAAAATCCCTTAACGTGAGTTTTCGTTCCACTGAGCGTCAGACCCCGTAGAAAAGATCAA
AGGATCTTCTTGAGATCCTTTTTTTCTGCGCGTAATCTGCTGCTTGCAAACAAAAAAACCACCGCTACCA
GCGGTGGTTTGTTTGCCGGATCAAGAGCTACCAACTCTTTTTCCGAAGGTAACTGGCTTCAGCAGAGCGC
AGATACCAAATACTGTCCTTCTAGTGTAGCCGTAGTTAGGCCACCACTTCAAGAACTCTGTAGCACCGCC
TACATACCTCGCTCTGCTAATCCTGTTACCAGTGGCTGCTGCCAGTGGCGATAAGTCGTGTCTTACCGGG
TTGGACTCAAGACGATAGTTACCGGATAAGGCGCAGCGGTCGGGCTGAACGGGGGGTTCGTGCACACAGC
CCAGCTTGGAGCGAACGACCTACACCGAACTGAGATACCTACAGCGTGAGCTATGAGAAAGCGCCACGCT
TCCCGAAGGGAGAAAGGCGGACAGGTATCCGGTAAGCGGCAGGGTCGGAACAGGAGAGCGCACGAGGGAG
CTTCCAGGGGGAAACGCCTGGTATCTTTATAGTCCTGTCGGGTTTCGCCACCTCTGACTTGAGCGTCGAT
TTTTGTGATGCTCGTCAGGGGGGCGGAGCCTATGGAAAAACGCCAGCAACGCGGCCTTTTTACGGTTCCT
GGCCTTTTGCTGGCCTTTTGCTCACATGTTCTTTCCTGCGTTATCCCCTGATTCTGTGGATAACCGTATT
ACCGCCTTTGAGTGAGCTGATACCGCTCGCCGCAGCCGAACGACCGAGCGCAGCGAGTCAGTGAGCGAGG
AAGCGGAAGAGCGCCTGATGCGGTATTTTCTCCTTACGCATCTGTGCGGTATTTCACACCGCATATGGTG
CACTCTCAGTACAATCTGCTCTGATGCCGCATAGTTAAGCCAGTATACACTCCGCTATCGCTACGTGACT
GGGTCATGGCTGCGCCCCGACACCCGCCAACACCCGCTGACGCGCCCTGACGGGCTTGTCTGCTCCCGGC
ATCCGCTTACAGACAAGCTGTGACCGTCTCCGGGAGCTGCATGTGTCAGAGGTTTTCACCGTCATCACCG
AAACGCGCGAGGCAGCAGATCAATTCGCGCGCGAAGGCGAAGCGGCATGCATAATGTGCCTGTCAAATGG
ACGAAGCAGGGATTCTGCAAACCCTATGCTACTCCGTCAAGCCGTCAATTGTCTGATTCGTTACCAATTA
TGACAACTTGACGGCTACATCATTCACTTTTTCTTCACAACCGGCACGGAACTCGCTCGGGCTGGCCCCG
GTGCATTTTTTAAATACCCGCGAGAAATAGAGTTGATCGTCAAAACCAACATTGCGACCGACGGTGGCGA
TAGGCATCCGGGTGGTGCTCAAAAGCAGCTTCGCCTGGCTGATACGTTGGTCCTCGCGCCAGCTTAAGAC
GCTAATCCCTAACTGCTGGCGGAAAAGATGTGACAGACGCGACGGCGACAAGCAAACATGCTGTGCGACG
CTGGCGATATCAAAATTGCTGTCTGCCAGGTGATCGCTGATGTACTGACAAGCCTCGCGTACCCGATTAT
CCATCGGTGGATGGAGCGACTCGTTAATCGCTTCCATGCGCCGCAGTAACAATTGCTCAAGCAGATTTAT
CGCCAGCAGCTCCGAATAGCGCCCTTCCCCTTGCCCGGCGTTAATGATTTGCCCAAACAGGTCGCTGAAA
TGCGGCTGGTGCGCTTCATCCGGGCGAAAGAACCCCGTATTGGCAAATATTGACGGCCAGTTAAGCCATT
CATGCCAGTAGGCGCGCGGACGAAAGTAAACCCACTGGTGATACCATTCGCGAGCCTCCGGATGACGACC
GTAGTGATGAATCTCTCCTGGCGGGAACAGCAAAATATCACCCGGTCGGCAAACAAATTCTCGTCCCTGA
TTTTTCACCACCCCCTGACCGCGAATGGTGAGATTGAGAATATAACCTTTCATTCCCAGCGGTCGGTCGA
TAAAAAAATCGAGATAACCGTTGGCCTCAATCGGCGTTAAACCCGCCACCAGATGGGCATTAAACGAGTA
TCCCGGCAGCAGGGGATCATTTTGCGCTTCAGCCATACTTTTCATACTCCCGCCATTCAGAGAAGAAACC
AATTGTCCATATTGCATCAGACATTGCCGTCACTGCGTCTTTTACTGGCTCTTCTCGCTAACCAAACCGG
TAACCCCGCTTATTAAAAGCATTCTGTAACAAAGCGGGACCAAAGCCATGACAAAAACGCGTAACAAAAG
TGTCTATAATCACGGCAGAAAAGTCCACATTGATTATTTGCACGGCGTCACACTTTGCTATGCCATAGCA
TTTTTATCCATAAGATTAGCGGATCCTACCTGACGCTTTTTATCGCAACTCTCTACTGTTTCTCCATACC
CGTTTTTTGGGCTAACAGGAGGAATTAACCATGATGGGCAGCAGCATGTCGGACTCAGAAGTCAATCAAG
AAGCTAAGCCAGAGGTCAAGCCAGAAGTCAAGCCTGAGACTCACATCAATTTAAAGGTGTCCGATGGGTC
TTCAGAGATCTTCTTCAAGATCAAAAAGACCACTCCTTTAAGAAGGCTGATGGAAGCGTTCGCTAAAAGA
CAGGGTAAGGAAATGGACTCCTTAAGATTCTTGTACGACGGTATTAGAATTCAAGCTGATCAGACCCCTG
AAGATTTGGACATGGAGGATAACGATATTATTGAGGCTCACAGAGAACAGATTGGTGGTCATATGATTAA
GAAGATGGCGACTGAAGATCTGGATCGTTTTGGCGAAAAAATTATTGAAGGATTTCAGTTATCTGACGAC
GATTTACGCGCTTTGCTTAGCCTGGAATCGGAAGAAGAATTGGAAAAGCTGTATTACGTCGCACGTAAAG
TACGCAACCATTACTTTGGAAATCGCGTATTCCTGAGCTGTTTTATCTACTTCAGCACATACTGCAAAAA
CCAATGTGCGTTTTGCTATTATAACTGCAAAAACAAGATTAACCGCTATCGTTTGTCCCGCGAAGAAATC
AAAGAGACTTGCAAGGCCCTTAAAGGTGCGGGTTTCCATATGATTGATCTGACTATGGGGGAGGATCCCT
ATTATTACAAGGAACCTGATCGCTTCGTGGAGCTGGTCCAAATGGTTAAGAATGAGCTTGGACTTCCAAT
CATGATTTCGCCAGGAGTAATGGATAATGCTACCCTTTTAAAAGCACGCGAAAAGGGAGCTAATTTCTTC
GCCTTATATCAAGAAACCTATGATCAAGAGTTGTACGAGAAGTTGCGCGTAGGTCAGTCGTTCAAGGGGC
GCTACAATACTCGTCGTTTTGCTAAAGAACAAGGGTATTGCATTGAAGACGGTATCTTAACGGGAGTCGG
GAACGATATCGAGTCAACGATCAAATCTTTACGCGGCATGAAATCAAATGATCCCGACATGGTTCGCGTG
ATGACTTTCTTACCCCAGGAAGGAACTCCCCTTGAGCGTTTTAAGGAAAATAGTAACCTGAGCGAACTGA
AAATCATTGCGATCTTGCGTCTGATCTTTCCGAAGTGCTTAATCCCCGCGTCGTTGGACCTGGAAGGGAT
CGACGGGATGGTACACCGTCTTAACGCAGGTGCTAATATCGTGACTAGCATCCTTCCTAGTGATTCAAAA
CTTGAGGGAGTTGCTAACTACGATCGTGACCTGGAAGAGCGCGACCGCGACATTAAAAGCGTCATCAAGC
GCCTTGAGGGAATGGGCATGGAACCAGCGCCACAGGCGGAATTCGAGACTGTACTGCGCTGCTAATAAGG
AGGAAAAATGAAAACCATCTGCCTGATTGGTGGTAAATTGCAGGGTTTTGAGGCCGCGTATCTGTCTAAA
AAAGCCGATATGAAAGTAGTGGTTATCGACAAGAACCCCCAAGCTCTTATCCGCAATTACGCAGACGAGT
TTCATTGTTTTGATGTTATCAAGGAACCAGAGAAACTTCTTGAAATCAGCAAAAATGTAGACGCTATCTT
GCCCGTCAACGAAAACTTAGAATGTATTAAATTCTTAAGTAGTGTAAAAGAGGAATTTTCTTGCCCAGTA
CTGTTCGATTTTGAGGCTTACCGCATCTCGCGCGATAAGAAGAAATCGAAAGAGTATTTCCGTTCCATCG
GCATTCCGACACCGCAAGACAAACCTGGTCGTCCTCCATACTTCGTTAAGCCACCGTGCGAAAGCTCGTC
GGTTGGTGCTCGCATTATCTACGATGAAGAAGAACTGGGAGAATTGGAGCCCGGCATGCTGGTAGAAGAG
TATGTGGAAGGTGAGGTTATTTCACTTGAAGTAATCGGGGACGGTACCCACTTTGCAGTTGTTAAAGAGA
CACTTATTCACATCGACCGCACCTATGACTGCCATATGGTAACTCCCCTGCCATCTGATTTGTCTTTCCG
TGAGATCAGCTATTCTTTAGCGGCCAACCTGCCTTTGAAGGGGATCATGGACGTTGAAGCAATTTCGGGC
CCGCAAGGTTTGAAGGTCATTGAAATTGATTCACGTTTCCCCTCCCAGACCCCCACAGCCGTGTATTATT
CGTCGGGAGTGAATTTAATTGAGCTGTTGTTTCGTGCCTTTGGAGAAGGGGTGGAGGAAGTTAAAACCCT
TCCAGAGGACCGCTACTGTATCTACGAGCACCTGATGCTTGCAGAAAATGGGGCCCTGATCCCAGTAGGT
GAGCAGGTTCTGTCGATGGGGAATGACTATGGGAAATACTATGAAGATCCAGGAATTGAAATCTTTTTAT
GTCGCGGAGAGGACCCCGTGTTTACGCTTGTCTTTTGGGGAAAGGACCGTGAGGAAGCCGAAAACAAAAA
GCGCACTGGTTTGCTGATTTTGAAGGACCGCTTCGGGGCAGCCGTTTAAAATGGCAAAAATCGGATAAGA
ATAAAAATTTGCCCAAAGTAAAATTTGTTTAAAACAGAAAAAGGAGATAAAAAATGGCTTTGTTGACTCC
CGAGGACCTGGAGAACATTAACCGTCAACTTCACGAAGCCGATTCTACGGTACGTCGTGTGACTGGGTTA
GATATCAAGGGAGTTTGTAAAGATTTCTATGGGACTACTCCATGCTGTGAGAAGGTCGGTATCGTCCCGG
TAACTAGTGGCAACGGCATCATTGGCAACTTTTCTGAAAGTCTTCGTGCGATCACTGAGTACTTTGGATT
TGACTCATTCGTGACGACCATGCCAGACGTTAGTGGCTACTATGAGGCGGTCCGTAATGGAGCACAAATT
ATTCTTATGGCAGATGATAATACGTTTCTTGCACACAACTTAAAGAACGGCAAGATCGCTAATAATCAAC
CGTGTACCGGAATTATCTACGCGGAGATCGCCTCGCGCTATATGAAAGCCGATTCCAAAGATGTGCTTGC
CGTCGGGCTTGGAAAAGTGGGGTTTCCAGGCGCTGCACATTTGGTTAATAAGGGGTTTCGTGTGTATGGG
TACGACGCGGATAAGGCGTTGTTAGAAAAGACTGTATCAGACCTTGGGATCACACCTTTCGAGCCTGAGA
ATCCCCGTCGCTTCTCAATCATTTTTGAGGCGACCCCGTGTGCTGATACAGTACCAGAGTCTGTCATCAG
CGACAATTGTGTCATCTCTACGCCCGGTATCCCTTGCGCGATCAGCCGTGAACTTCAAGAAAAATACGGG
GTGGAGTTGATTATGGAACCTCTGGGTATTGGAACTGCTTCTATGCTGTATAGCATTTTGTAAAGCTCGA
GATCTGCAGCTGGTACCATATGGGAATTCGAAGCTTGGCTGTTTTGGCGGATGAGAGAAGATTTTCAGCC
TGATACAGATTAAATCAGAACGCAGAAGCGGTCTGATAAAACAGAATTTGCCTGGCGGCAGTAGCGCGGT
GGTCCCACCTGACCCCATGCCGAACTCAGAAGTGAAACGCCGTAGCGCCGATGGTAGTGTGGGGTCTCCC
CATGCGAGAGTAGGGAACTGCCAGGCATCAAATAAAACGAAAGGCTCAGTCGAAAGACTGGGCCTTTCGT
TTTATCTGTTGTTTGTCGGTGAACGCTCTCCTGAGTAGGACAAATCCGCCGGGAGCGGATTTGAACGTTG
CGAAGCAACGGCCCGGAGGGTGGCGGGCAGGACGCC
